>Addgene plasmid #69869 | pMPO 61 | depositor full sequence | sequence record 132367 | pMPO 61 sequence 5744 bps
TCGCGAACGCCAGCAAGACGTAGCCCAGCGCGTCGGCCGCCATGCCGGCGATAATGGCCTGCTTCTCGCC
GAAACGTTTGGTGGCGGGACCAGTGACGAAGGCTTGAGCGAGGGCGTGCAAGATTCCGAATACCGCAAGC
GACAGGCCGATCATCGTCGCGCTCCAGCGAAAGCGGTCCTCGCCGAAAATGACCCAGAGCGCTGCCGGCA
CCCTGTCCTACGAGTTGCATGATAAAGAAGACAGTCATAAGTGCGGCGACGACCACCGCGGTGGCGGCCG
CGCGAATTTGCCTGGCGGCAGTAGCGCGGTGGTCCCACCTGACCCCATGCCGAACTCAGAAGTGAAACGC
CGTAGCGCCGATGGTAGTGTGGGGTCTCCCCATGCGAGAGTAGGGAACTGCCAGGCATCAAATAAAACGA
AAGGCTCAGTCGAAAGACTGGGCCTTTCGTTTTATCTGTTGTTTGTCGGTGAACGCTCTCCTGAGTAGGA
CAAATCCGCCGGGAGCGGATTTGAACGTTGCGAAGCAACGGCCCGGAGGGTGGCGGGCAGGACGCCCGCC
ATAAACTGCCAGGGAATTTGATAGAGATAAGTCCAGCCTTGCAAGAAGCGGATACAGGAGTGCAAAAAAT
GGCTATCTCTAGAAAGGCCTACCCCTTAGGCTTTATGCAACAGAAACAATAATAATGGAGTCATGACCAT
GACAATGCACCTGGGGCTCGACTATATAGATAGTCTCGTTGAAGAAGATGAGAACGAGGGCATCTACCGC
TGCAAGCGCGAGATGTTCACCGACCCTCGGCTGTTCGATTTAGAGATGAAACACATCTTTGAGGGCAACT
GGATTTATCTCGCCCACGAGAGCCAGATTCCCGAGAAGAACGACTATTACACCACGCAGATGGGCCGGCA
GCCGATATTCATCACACGCAACAAAGATGGTGAGCTGAATGCCTTCGTCAATGCCTGAATTCGAGTGAAT
AAAAGGTTTTGGGCAGCGCGCCAATGGCGGCGCGTATGTCCAGGGATAAAGGCGTCCAGCGGTGCGTAAG
CACCGCCGGGCGCTTTTTTTTTGCGCGAATTCCCAATTCGGTTCACCCGGGAAATAATTTTGTTTAACTT
TAAGAAGGAGATATACATATGGCAAGAACTGCAGATATCCATGGTACCGAGCTCGGATCCGTCGACAAGC
TTATCGCCAATTCGCCCTATAGTGAGTCGTATTACGCGCGCTCACTGGCCGTCGTTTTACAACGTCGTGA
CTGGGAAAACCCTGGCGTTACCCAACTTAATCGCCTTGCAGCACATCCCCCTTTCGCCAGCTGGCGTAAT
AGCGAAGAGGCCCGCACCGATCGCCCTTCCCAACAGTTGCGCAGCCTGAATGGCGAATGGG
[124 nt withheld, positions 1392-1515]
C
[91 nt withheld, positions 1517-1607]
A
[49 nt withheld, positions 1609-1657]
CCTTTGACGTTGGAGTCCACGTTCTTT
[37 nt withheld, positions 1685-1721]
ACCCTATCTCGGTCTATTCTTTTGATTTATAAGGGATTTTGCCGATTTCGGCCTATTGGTTAAAAAATGA
GCTGATTTAACAAAAATTTAACGCGAATTTTAACAAAATATTAACGCTTACAATTTAGGTGGCACTTTTC
GGGGAAATGTGCGCGGAACCCCTATTTGTTTATTTTTCTAAATACATTCAAATATGTATCCGCTCATGAG
ACAATAACCCTGATAAATGCTTCAATAATATTGAAAAAGGAAGAGTATGAGTATTCAACATTTCCGTGTC
GCCCTTATTCCCTTTTTTGCGGCATTTTGCCTTCCTGTTTTTGCTCACCCAGAAACGCTGGTGAAAGTAA
AAGATGCTGAAGATCAGTTGGGTGCACGAGTGGGTTACATCGAACTGGATCTCAACAGCGGTAAGATCCT
TGAGAGTTTTCGCCCCGAAGAACGTTTTCCAATGATGAGCACTTTTAAAGTTCTGCTATGTGGCGCGGTA
TTATCCCGTATTGACGCCGGGCAAGAGCAACTCGGTCGCCGCATACACTATTCTCAGAATGACTTGGTTG
AGTACTCACCAGTCACAGAAAAGCATCTTACGGATGGCATGACAGTAAGAGAATTATGCAGTGCTGCCAT
AACCATGAGTGATAACACTGCGGCCAACTTACTTCTGACAACGATCGGAGGACCGAAGGAGCTAACCGCT
TTTTTGCACAACATGGGGGATCATGTAACTCGCCTTGATCGCTGGGAACCGGAGCTGAATGAAGCCATAC
CAAACGACGAGCGTGACACCACGATGCCTGTAGCAATGGCAACAACGTTGCGCAAACTATTAACTGGCGA
ACTACTTACTCTAGCTTCCCGGCAACAATTAATAGACTGGATGGAGGCGGATAAAGTTGCAGGACCACTT
CTGCGCTCGGCCCTTCCGGCTGGCTGGTTTATTGCTGATAAATCTGGAGCCGGTGAGCGTGGGTCTCGCG
GTATCATTGCAGCACTGGGGCCAGATGGTAAGCCCTCCCGTATCGTAGTTATCTACACGACGGGGAGTCA
GGCAACTATGGATGAACGAAATAGACAGATCGCTGAGATAGGTGCCTCACTGATTAAGCATTGGTAACTG
TCAGACCAAGTTTACTCATATATACTTTAGATTGATTTAAAACTTCATTTTTAATTTAAAAGGATCTAGG
TGAAGATCCTTTTTGATAATCTCATGACCAAAATCCCTTAACGTGAGTTTTCGTTCCACTGAGCGTCAGA
TCTCTGTTCGGGGGTTCACTGACGCTGCGTGACTACGATGGTCAGGTTGCGGAGGCTATGGCCCTGGTAC
GAGCGCTGAACAAAATGACGAAAGCAGGTATGCCTGAAAGCGTGCGTATTGCCTGAAAACACAACCCGCT
ACGGGGGAGACTTACCCGAAATCTGATTTATTCAACAAAGCCACTTTCAGTATGGATTTGGGTGTTACGG
GGGGGGGTTGGTGCTTAAAATCGCGCTGAGGATTTCTGATGGTGTTAAGCGGGCGGTTTTGAGATGTAAA
CTCGCCCGTTTAACATAATGGATCTTGCGCGCACCGCCCGAACACCACTCGCCACAAAAAACCGCCGGAA
CGTCCAAAAGTACGGGTTTTGCTGCCCGCAAACGGGCTGTTCTGGTGTTGCTAGTTTGTTATCAGAATCG
CAGATCCGGCTTCAGCCGGTTTGCCGGCTGAAAGCGCTATTTCTTCCAGAATTGCCATGATTTTTTCCCC
ACGGGAGGCGTCACTGGCTCCCGTGTTGTCGGCAGCTTTGATTCGATAAGCAGCATCGCCTGTTTCAGGC
TGTCTATGTGTGACTGTTGAGCTGTAACAAGTTGTCTCAGGTGTTCAATTTCATGTTCTAGTTGCTTTGT
TTTACTGGTTTCACCTGTTCTATTAGGTGTTACATGCTGTTCATCTGTTACATTGTCGATCTGTTCATGG
TGAACAGCTTTGAATGCACCAAAAACTCGTAAAAGCTCTGATGTATCTATCTTTTTTACACCGTTTTCAT
CTGTGCATATATGGACAGTTTTCCCTTTGATATGTAACGGTGAACAGTTGTTCTACTTTTGTTTGTTAGT
CTTGATGCTTCACTGATAGATACAAGAGCCATAAGAACCTCAGATCCTTCCGTATTTAGCCAGTATGTTC
TCTAGTGTGGTTCGTTGTTTTTGCGTGAGCCATGAGAACGAACCATTGAGATCATACTTACTTTGCATGT
CACTCAAAAATTTTGCCTCAAAACTGGTGAGCTGAATTTTTGCAGTTAAAGCATCGTGTAGTGTTTTTCT
TAGTCCGTTATGTAGGTAGGAATCTGATGTAATGGTTGTTGGTATTTTGTCACCATTCATTTTTATCTGG
TTGTTCTCAAGTTCGGTTACGAGATCCATTTGTCTATCTAGTTCAACTTGGAAAATCAACGTATCAGTCG
GGCGGCCTCGCTTATCAACCACCAATTTCATATTGCTGTAAGTGTTTAAATCTTTACTTATTGGTTTCAA
AACCCATTGGTTAAGCCTTTTAAACTCATGGTAGTTATTTTCAAGCATTAACATGAACTTAAATTCATCA
AGGCTAATCTCTATATTTGCCTTGTGAGTTTTCTTTTGTGTTAGTTCTTTTAATAACCACTCATAAATCC
TCATAGAGTATTTGTTTTCAAAAGACTTAACATGTTCCAGATTATATTTTATGAATTTTTTTAACTGGAA
AAGATAAGGCAATATCTCTTCACTAAAAACTAATTCTAATTTTTCGCTTGAGAACTTGGCATAGTTTGTC
CACTGGAAAATCTCAAAGCCTTTAACCAAAGGATTCCTGATTTCCACAGTTCTCGTCATCAGCTCTCTGG
TTGCTTTAGCTAATACACCATAAGCATTTTCCCTACTGATGTTCATCATCTGAGCGTATTGGTTATAAGT
GAACGATACCGTCCGTTCTTTCCTTGTAGGGTTTTCAATCGTGGGGTTGAGTAGTGCCACACAGCATAAA
ATTAGCTTGGTTTCATGCTCCGTTAAGTCATAGCGACTAATCGCTAGTTCATTTGCTTTGAAAACAACTA
ATTCAGACATACATCTCAATTGGTCTAGGTGATTTTAATCACTATACCAATTGAGATGGGCTAGTCAATG
ATAATTACTAGTCCTTTTCCTTTGAGTTGTGGGTATCTGTAAATTCTGCTAGACCTTTGCTGGAAAACTT
GTAAATTCTGCTAGACCCTCTGTAAATTCCGCTAGACCTTTGTGTGTTTTTTTTGTTTATATTCAAGTGG
TTATAATTTATAGAATAAAGAAAGAATAAAAAAAGATAAAAAGAATAGATCCCAGCCCTGTGTATAACTC
ACTACTTTAGTCAGTTCCGCAGTATTACAAAAGGATGTCGCAAACGCTGTTTGCTCCTCTACAAAACAGA
CCTTAAAACCCTAAAGGCTTAAGTAGCACCCTCGCAAGCTCGGGCAAATCGCTGAATATTCCTTTTGTCT
CCGACCATCAGGCACCTGAGTCGCTGTCTTTTTCGTGACATTCAGTTCGCTGCGCTCACGGCTCTGGCAG
TGAATGGGGGTAAATGGCACTACAGGCGCCTTTTATGGATTCATGCAAGGAAACTACCCATAATACAAGA
AAAGCCCGTCACGGGCTTCTCAGGGCGTTTTATGGCGGGTCTGCGGAGTGGTGAATCCGTTAGCGAGGTG
CCGCCGGCTTCCATTCAGGTCGAGGTGGCCCGGCTCCATGCACCGCGACGCAACGCGGGGAGGCAGACAA
GGTATAGGGCGGCGCCTACAATCCATGCCAACCCGTTCCATGTGCTCGCCGAGGCGGCATAAATCGCCGT
GACGATCAGCGGTCCAATGATCGAAGTTAGGCTGGTAAGAGCCGCGAGCGATCCTTGAAGCTGTCCCTGA
TGGTCGTCATCTACCTGCCTGGACAGCATGGCCTGCAACGCGGGCATCCCGATGCCGCCGGAAGCGAGAA
GAATCATAATGGGGAAGGCCATCCAGCCTCGCG
Features (pLannotate 1.2.2; 15 found; start..end, strand, type, name):
    263..281     +  misc_feature   MCS (fragment): pBluescript multiple cloning site
    290..405     +  ncRNA          5S rRNA: Accession: RF00001 - 5S ribosomal RNA
    409..495     +  terminator     rrnB T1 terminator: Escherichia coli rrnB; transcription terminator T1 from the E. coli rrnB gene
    590..670     +  promoter       Pm promoter: The bacterial Pm promoter is activated by XylS in the presence of benzoate or m-toluate (Marqués et al., 1999).
    726..965     +  CDS            cbdA (fragment): CBDA_BURCE - Experimental evidence at protein level: Swiss-Prot protein existence level 1. Component of 2-halobenzoate dioxygenase multicomponent enzyme system which catalyzes the incorporation of both atoms of molecular oxygen into 2-halobenzoate to form catechol. From Burkholderia cepacia (Pseudomonas cepacia).
   1109..1131    +  RBS            RBS: efficient ribosome binding site from bacteriophage T7 gene 10 (Olins and Rangwala, 1989)
   1206..1224    -  promoter       T7 promoter: promoter for bacteriophage T7 RNA polymerase
   1232..1387    +  CDS            lacZα (fragment): LacZα fragment of β-galactosidase; lacZ fragment
   1392..1820    +  rep_origin     f1 ori (sequence partly withheld): f1 bacteriophage origin of replication; arrow indicates direction of (+) strand synthesis
   1873..1977    +  promoter       AmpR promoter: bla
   1978..2838    +  CDS            AmpR: β-lactamase; bla; confers resistance to ampicillin, carbenicillin, and related antibiotics
   2976..3104    +  CDS            TRA2_ECOLX (fragment): Protein predicted: Swiss-Prot protein existence level 4. Required for transposition of transposon Tn903. From Escherichia coli.
   3861..4811    -  CDS            Rep101: RepA protein needed for replication with the pSC101 origin; rep101
   4859..5081    -  rep_origin     pSC101 ori: low-copy replication origin that requires the Rep101 protein
   5446..262     -  CDS            TcR (fragment) (across the origin): tetracycline efflux protein; tet; confers resistance to tetracycline
