[The description below was written by a language model from this plasmid's Addgene catalogue record and pLannotate feature annotations shown in this document.]
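Description:
pMPO 61 is an empty bacterial expression vector built on the low-copy pWSK29 backbone, designed as the expression module of the salicylate-inducible cascade system (Pnah/NahR-Psal/XylS2). It replicates from the pSC101 origin with its cognate Rep101 (RepA) protein, which accounts for the low copy number, and is selected with ampicillin through the bla gene and its own promoter. An f1 (M13-type) phage origin is also present, allowing single-stranded DNA production with helper phage. The feature table additionally picks up fragments of lacZα, a tetracycline resistance gene and a Tn903 transposase. These are likely backbone remnants rather than functional units.

The expression cassette follows the order given in the catalogue entry. rrnB terminator sequence (annotated as the 5S rRNA segment and the T1 terminator) sits upstream to insulate the cassette from read-through transcription. It is followed by the Pm promoter, which is activated by XylS-family regulators bound to benzoate-type effectors. Downstream, the record places a nasF attenuator. This element is not annotated by name, and the region between Pm and the ribosome binding site is instead partly labelled as a cbdA-like fragment, so its exact position cannot be confirmed from the table. An attenuator in this position would be expected to lower uninduced expression. A T7 gene 10 ribosome binding site then precedes the multiple cloning site for efficient translation of an inserted gene, and a T7 promoter lies in the opposite orientation nearby.

No insert is present. The regulators NahR and XylS2 are not annotated on this plasmid, so they would presumably have to be supplied by the host strain or another construct. The associated work concerns tightly regulated gene expression in Salmonella infecting eukaryotic cells.
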