Addgene plasmid #69869: pMPO 61
Purpose: (Empty Backbone) Expression vectors for the salycilate cascade expression system (Pnah/NahR-Psal/XylS2).ApR, expression vector with rrnBT1T2-Pm- nasF attenuator-T7 SD sequence-MCSII, MCS M13 replication origin
Depositing lab: Eduardo Santero. Depositing organization: Universidad Pablo de Olavide. Publication: Improved expression systems for regulated expression in Salmonella infecting eukaryotic cells. Medina C, Camacho EM, Flores A, Mesa-Pereira B, Santero E. PLoS One. 2011;6(8):e23055. doi: 10.1371/journal.pone.0023055. Epub 2011 Aug 1. PubMed 21829692.
Backbone
  Vector backbone: pWSK29
  Vector type: Bacterial Expression
Growth in bacteria
  Bacterial resistance: Ampicillin, 100 μg/mL
  Growth temperature: 37°C
  Growth strain: DH5alpha
  Copy number: Low Copy
Gene/Insert
  Cloning method: Restriction Enzyme
Terms and licenses: Academic/Nonprofit Terms; Industry Terms: Not Available to Industry
How to cite: pMPO 61 was a gift from Eduardo Santero (Addgene plasmid # 69869 ; http://n2t.net/addgene:69869 ; RRID:Addgene_69869)
