>Addgene plasmid #69869 | pMPO 61 | addgene partial sequence | sequence record 129751 | AmpSeq-F 5'-ctcatgagcggatacatatttgaa-3'
AATAGGGGTTCCGCGCACATTTCCCCGAAAAGTGCCACCTAAATTGTAAGCGTTAATATTTTGTTAAAAT
TCGCGTTAAATTTTTGTTAAATCAGCTCATTTTTTAACCAATAGGCCGAAATCGGCAAAATCCCTTATAA
ATCAAAAGAATAGACCGAGATAGGGT
[37 nt withheld, positions 167-203]
AAAGAACGTGGACTCCAACGTCAAAGG
[49 nt withheld, positions 231-279]
T
[91 nt withheld, positions 281-371]
G
[124 nt withheld, positions 373-496]
CCCATTCGCCATTCAGGCTGCGCAACTGTTGGGAAGGGCGATCGGTGCGGGCCTCTTCGCTATTACGCCA
GCTGGCGAAAGGGGGATGTGCTGCAAGGCGATTAAGTTGGGTAACGCCAGGGTTTTCCCAGTCACGACGT
TGTAAAACGACGGCCAGTGAGCGCGCGTAATACGACTCACTATAGGGCGAATTGGCGATAAGCTTGTCGA
CGGATCCGAGCTCGGTACCATGGATATCTGCAGTTCTTGCCATATGTATATCTCCTTCTTAAAGTTA
