>Addgene plasmid #69869 | pMPO 61 | addgene partial sequence | sequence record 132365 | Tet-R3 5'-CGGAAGCGAGAAGAATCATAA-3'
TCCAGCCTCGCGTCGCGAACGCCAGCAAGACGTAGCCCAGCGCGTCGGCCGCCATGCCGGCGATAATGGC
CTGCTTCTCGCCGAAACGTTTGGTGGCGGGACCAGTGACGAAGGCTTGAGCGAGGGCGTGCAAGATTCCG
AATACCGCAAGCGACAGGCCGATCATCGTCGCGCTCCAGCGAAAGCGGTCCTCGCCGAAAATGACCCAGA
GCGCTGCCGGCACCCTGTCCTACGAGTTGCATGATAAAGAAGACAGTCATAAGTGCGGCGACGACCACCG
CGGTGGCGGCCGCGCGAATTTGCCTGGCGGCAGTAGCGCGGTGGTCCCACCTGACCCCATGCCGAACTCA
GAAGTGAAACGCCGTAGCGCCGATGGTAGTGTGGGGTCTCCCCATGCGAGAGTAGGGAACTGCCAGGCAT
CAAATAAAACGAAAGGCTCAGTCGAAAGACTGGGCCTTTCGTTTTATCTGTTGTTTGTCGGTGAACGCTC
TCCTGAGTAGGACAAATCCGCCGGGAGCGGATTTGAACGTTGCGAAGCAACGGCCCGGAGGGTGGCGGGC
AGGACGCCCGCCATAAACTGCCAGGGAATTTGATAGAGATAAGTCCAGCCTTGCAAGAAGCGGATACAGG
AGTGCAAAAAATGGCTATCTCTAGAAAGGCCTACCCCTTAGGCTTTATGCAACAGAAACAATAATAATGG
AGTCATGACCATGACAATGCACCTGGGGCTCGACTATATAGATAGTC
