>Addgene plasmid #69869 | pMPO 61 | addgene partial sequence | sequence record 132366 | M13pUC-Fwd 5'-CCCAGTCACGACGTTGTAAAACG-3'
CGCGCGTAATACGACTCACTATAGGGCGAATTGGCGATAAGCTTGTCGACGGATCCGAGCTCGGTACCAT
GGATATCTGCAGTTCTTGCCATATGTATATCTCCTTCTTAAAGTTAAACAAAATTATTTCCCGGGTGAAC
CGAATTGGGAATTCGCGCAAAAAAAAAGCGCCCGGCGGTGCTTACGCACCGCTGGACGCCTTTATCCCTG
GACATACGCGCCGCCATTGGCGCGCTGCCCAAAACCTTTTATTCACTCGAATTCAGGCATTGACGAAGGC
ATTCAGCTCACCATCTTTGTTGCGTGTGATGAATATCGGCTGCCGGCCCATCTGCGTGGTGTAATAGTCG
TTCTTCTCGGGAATCTGGCTCTCGTGGGCGAGATAAATCCAGTTGCCCTCAAAGATGTGTTTCATCTCTA
AATCGAACAGCCGAGGGTCGGTGAACATCTCGCGCTTGCAGCGGTAGATGCCCTCGTTCTCATCTTCTTC
AACGAGACTATCTATATAGTCGAGCCCCAGGTGCATTGTCATGGTCATGACTCCATTATTATTGTTTCTG
TTGCATAAAGCCTAAGGGGTAGGCCTTTCTAGAGATAGCCATTTTTTGCACTCCTGTATCCGCTTCTTGC
AAGGCTGGACTTATCTCTATCAAATTCCCTGGCAGTTTATGGCGGGCGTCCTGCCCGCCACCCTCCGGGC
CGTTGCTTCGCAACGTTC
